Addgene plasmid #183306: CROP_C9_Puro_KIT
Purpose: All-in-One CRISPRko system with a guide RNA that targets KIT gene
Depositing lab: Prashant Mali. Depositing organization: University of California, San Diego (UCSD). Publication: Integrated genome and tissue engineering enables screening of cancer vulnerabilities in physiologically relevant perfusable ex vivo cultures. Hu M, Lei XY, Larson JD, McAlonis M, Ford K, McDonald D, Mach K, Rusert JM, Wechsler-Reya RJ, Mali P. Biomaterials. 2022 Jan;280:121276. doi: 10.1016/j.biomaterials.2021.121276. Epub 2021 Dec 2. PubMed 34890975.
Backbone
  Vector backbone: CROPseq
  Vector type: Lentiviral
Growth in bacteria
  Bacterial resistance: Ampicillin, 100 μg/mL
  Growth temperature: 37°C
  Growth strain: NEB Stable
  Copy number: High Copy
Gene/Insert
  Gene/Insert name: KIT
  gRNA/shRNA sequence: TTTGTCCAGGAACTGAGCAG
  Species: Synthetic
  Cloning method: Gibson Cloning
Terms and licenses: Academic/Nonprofit Terms; Industry Terms: Not Available to Industry
How to cite: CROP_C9_Puro_KIT was a gift from Prashant Mali (Addgene plasmid # 183306 ; http://n2t.net/addgene:183306 ; RRID:Addgene_183306)
