[The description below was written by a language model from this plasmid's Addgene catalogue record and pLannotate feature annotations shown in this document.]
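Description:
CROP_C9_Puro_KIT is a third-generation-style lentiviral transfer plasmid built on the CROPseq backbone and configured as an all-in-one CRISPR knockout vector carrying a guide RNA against the KIT gene. It is propagated in E. coli through a high-copy ColE1/pUC-type origin with ampicillin selection (AmpR under its own bla promoter). The backbone also retains an f1 origin, an SV40 origin and poly(A) signal, and remnants of a lac/lacZα cloning region flanked by T7 and T3 promoters. Viral genomic RNA is transcribed from an RSV promoter fused to a truncated HIV-1 5' LTR, and the packaging signal Ψ, a gag fragment, the RRE and the cPPT/CTS provide packaging, Rev-dependent nuclear export and efficient transduction.

Within the proviral region, an EF-1α core promoter drives Streptococcus pyogenes Cas9, followed by a puromycin N-acetyltransferase coding sequence and a WPRE that enhances transcript expression. The feature table does not annotate the element linking Cas9 and PuroR, so how the two are co-expressed is not stated, but the arrangement points to selection of transduced mammalian cells with puromycin. The human U6 promoter, the KIT-targeting spacer and the Cas9 gRNA scaffold lie downstream of the WPRE, immediately before the truncated 3' LTR. This is the characteristic CROPseq placement. The guide cassette is copied into the 5' LTR during reverse transcription, giving a functional Pol III guide unit, and the guide sequence is also carried in the polyadenylated Pol II transcript, where it can be read by RNA sequencing. According to the record, the construct serves for KIT knockout and was deposited with work on screening cancer vulnerabilities in engineered ex vivo cultures.
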