Features (pLannotate 1.2.2; 30 found; start..end, strand, type, name):
      8..234     +  promoter       RSV promoter: Rous sarcoma virus enhancer/promoter
    235..415     +  LTR            5' LTR (truncated): truncated 5' long terminal repeat (LTR) from HIV-1
    462..587     +  misc_feature   HIV-1 Ψ: packaging signal of human immunodeficiency virus type 1
    571..934     +  CDS            HIV-1 gag (fragment): gag protein from human immunodeficiency virus 1; gag
   1080..1313    +  misc_feature   RRE: The Rev response element (RRE) of HIV-1 allows for Rev-dependent mRNA export from the nucleus to the cytoplasm.
   1723..1840    +  misc_feature   cPPT/CTS: central polypurine tract and central termination sequence of HIV-1
   1906..1972    +  CDS            small t antigen (fragment): SV40 (simian virus 40) small t antigen
   1986..2003    +  CDS            small t antigen (fragment): SV40 (simian virus 40) small t antigen
   2029..2240    +  promoter       EF-1α core promoter: core promoter for human elongation factor EF-1α
   2265..6368    +  CDS            Cas9: Cas9 (Csn1) endonuclease from the Streptococcus pyogenes Type II CRISPR/Cas system generates RNA-guided double strand breaks in DNA
   6507..7106    +  CDS            PuroR (fragment): puromycin N-acetyltransferase; pac from Streptomyces; confers resistance to puromycin
   7122..7710    +  misc_feature   WPRE: woodchuck hepatitis virus posttranscriptional regulatory element
   7706..7816    +  CDS            nef (fragment): NEF_HV1LA - Experimental evidence at protein level: Swiss-Prot protein existence level 1. Extracellular Nef protein targets CD4(+) T-lymphocytes for apoptosis by interacting with CXCR4 surface receptors. From Human immunodeficiency virus type 1 group M subtype B (isolate Lai) (HIV-1).
   7836..7862    +  CDS            Rev (fragment): human immunodeficiency virus 1 (HIV-1) Rev protein; rev; enhances nuclear export of unspliced and incompletely spliced viral mRNAs
   7866..8106    +  promoter       U6 promoter: RNA polymerase III promoter for human U6 snRNA
   8136..8211    +  misc_RNA       gRNA scaffold: guide RNA scaffold for the Streptococcus pyogenes CRISPR/Cas9 system
   8264..8444    +  LTR            5' LTR (truncated): truncated 5' long terminal repeat (LTR) from HIV-1
   8522..8643    +  polyA_signal   SV40 poly(A) signal: SV40 polyadenylation signal
   8683..8818    +  rep_origin     SV40 ori: SV40 origin of replication
   8839..8857    -  promoter       T7 promoter: promoter for bacteriophage T7 RNA polymerase
   8865..9020    +  CDS            lacZα (fragment): LacZα fragment of β-galactosidase; lacZ fragment
   9025..9453    +  rep_origin     f1 ori (sequence partly withheld): f1 bacteriophage origin of replication; arrow indicates direction of (+) strand synthesis
   9506..9610    +  promoter       AmpR promoter: bla
   9611..10471   +  CDS            AmpR: β-lactamase; bla; confers resistance to ampicillin, carbenicillin, and related antibiotics
  10642..11230   +  rep_origin     ori: high-copy-number ColE1/pMB1/pBR322/pUC origin of replication
  11413..11505   +  CDS            lacI (fragment): lac repressor; lacI; The lac repressor binds to the lac operator to inhibit transcription in E. coli. This inhibition can be relieved by adding lactose or isopropyl-β-D-thiogalactopyranoside (IPTG).
  11518..11539   +  protein_bind   CAP binding site: CAP binding activates transcription in the presence of cAMP. E. coli catabolite activator protein
  11554..11584   +  promoter       lac promoter: promoter for the E. coli lac operon
  11588..11610   +  protein_bind   lac operator (fragment): The lac repressor binds to the lac operator to inhibit transcription in E. coli. This inhibition can be relieved by adding lactose or isopropyl-β-D-thiogalactopyranoside (IPTG). lac repressor encoded by lacI
  11653..11671   +  promoter       T3 promoter: promoter for bacteriophage T3 RNA polymerase
>Addgene plasmid #183306 | CROP_C9_Puro_KIT | addgene full sequence | sequence record 362643 | Addgene NGS Result
AGCTTAATGTAGTCTTATGCAATACTCTTGTAGTCTTGCAACATGGTAACGATGAGTTAGCAACATGCCT
TACAAGGAGAGAAAAAGCACCGTGCATGCCGATTGGTGGAAGTAAGGTGGTACGATCGTGCCTTATTAGG
AAGGCAACAGACGGGTCTGACATGGATTGGACGAACCACTGAATTGCCGCATTGCAGAGATATTGTATTT
AAGTGCCTAGCTCGATACATAAACGGGTCTCTCTGGTTAGACCAGATCTGAGCCTGGGAGCTCTCTGGCT
AACTAGGGAACCCACTGCTTAAGCCTCAATAAAGCTTGCCTTGAGTGCTTCAAGTAGTGTGTGCCCGTCT
GTTGTGTGACTCTGGTAACTAGAGATCCCTCAGACCCTTTTAGTCAGTGTGGAAAATCTCTAGCAGTGGC
GCCCGAACAGGGACTTGAAAGCGAAAGGGAAACCAGAGGAGCTCTCTCGACGCAGGACTCGGCTTGCTGA
AGCGCGCACGGCAAGAGGCGAGGGGCGGCGACTGGTGAGTACGCCAAAAATTTTGACTAGCGGAGGCTAG
AAGGAGAGAGATGGGTGCGAGAGCGTCAGTATTAAGCGGGGGAGAATTAGATCGCGATGGGAAAAAATTC
GGTTAAGGCCAGGGGGAAAGAAAAAATATAAATTAAAACATATAGTATGGGCAAGCAGGGAGCTAGAACG
ATTCGCAGTTAATCCTGGCCTGTTAGAAACATCAGAAGGCTGTAGACAAATACTGGGACAGCTACAACCA
TCCCTTCAGACAGGATCAGAAGAACTTAGATCATTATATAATACAGTAGCAACCCTCTATTGTGTGCATC
AAAGGATAGAGATAAAAGACACCAAGGAAGCTTTAGACAAGATAGAGGAAGAGCAAAACAAAAGTAAGAC
CACCGCACAGCAAGCGGCCGCTGATCTTCAGACCTGGAGGAGGAGATATGAGGGACAATTGGAGAAGTGA
ATTATATAAATATAAAGTAGTAAAAATTGAACCATTAGGAGTAGCACCCACCAAGGCAAAGAGAAGAGTG
GTGCAGAGAGAAAAAAGAGCAGTGGGAATAGGAGCTTTGTTCCTTGGGTTCTTGGGAGCAGCAGGAAGCA
CTATGGGCGCAGCGTCAATGACGCTGACGGTACAGGCCAGACAATTATTGTCTGGTATAGTGCAGCAGCA
GAACAATTTGCTGAGGGCTATTGAGGCGCAACAGCATCTGTTGCAACTCACAGTCTGGGGCATCAAGCAG
CTCCAGGCAAGAATCCTGGCTGTGGAAAGATACCTAAAGGATCAACAGCTCCTGGGGATTTGGGGTTGCT
CTGGAAAACTCATTTGCACCACTGCTGTGCCTTGGAATGCTAGTTGGAGTAATAAATCTCTGGAACAGAT
TTGGAATCACACGACCTGGATGGAGTGGGACAGAGAAATTAACAATTACACAAGCTTAATACACTCCTTA
ATTGAAGAATCGCAAAACCAGCAAGAAAAGAATGAACAAGAATTATTGGAATTAGATAAATGGGCAAGTT
TGTGGAATTGGTTTAACATAACAAATTGGCTGTGGTATATAAAATTATTCATAATGATAGTAGGAGGCTT
GGTAGGTTTAAGAATAGTTTTTGCTGTACTTTCTATAGTGAATAGAGTTAGGCAGGGATATTCACCATTA
TCGTTTCAGAATCTTGAGACAAATGGCAGTATTCATCCACAATTTTAAAAGAAAAGGGGGGATTGGGGGG
TACAGTGCAGGGGAAAGAATAGTAGACATAATAGCAACAGACATACAAACTAAAGAATTACAAAAACAAA
TTACAAAAATTCAAAATTTTCGGGTTTATTACAGGGACAGCAGAGATCCACTTTGGCGCCGGCTCGAGGG
GGCCCGGGTGCAAAGATGGATAAAGTTTTAAACAGAGAGGAATCTTTGCAGCTAATGGACCTTCTAGGTC
TTGAAAGGAGTGGGAATTGGCTCCGTAGGTCTTGAAAGGAGTGGGAATTGGCTCCGGTGCCCGTCAGTGG
GCAGAGCGCACATCGCCCACAGTCCCCGAGAAGTTGGGGGGAGGGGTCGGCAATTGATCCGGTGCCTAGA
GAAGGTGGCGCGGGGTAAACTGGGAAAGTGATGTCGTGTACTGGCTCCGCCTTTTTCCCGAGGGTGGGGG
AGAACCGTATATAAGTGCAGTAGTCGCCGTGAACGTTCTTTTTCGCAACGGGTTTGCCGCCAGAACACAG
GACCGGTTCTAGAGCGCTGCCACCATGGACAAGAAGTACAGCATCGGCCTGGACATCGGCACCAACTCTG
TGGGCTGGGCCGTGATCACCGACGAGTACAAGGTGCCCAGCAAGAAATTCAAGGTGCTGGGCAACACCGA
CCGGCACAGCATCAAGAAGAACCTGATCGGAGCCCTGCTGTTCGACAGCGGCGAAACAGCCGAGGCCACC
CGGCTGAAGAGAACCGCCAGAAGAAGATACACCAGACGGAAGAACCGGATCTGCTATCTGCAAGAGATCT
TCAGCAACGAGATGGCCAAGGTGGACGACAGCTTCTTCCACAGACTGGAAGAGTCCTTCCTGGTGGAAGA
GGATAAGAAGCACGAGCGGCACCCCATCTTCGGCAACATCGTGGACGAGGTGGCCTACCACGAGAAGTAC
CCCACCATCTACCACCTGAGAAAGAAACTGGTGGACAGCACCGACAAGGCCGACCTGCGGCTGATCTATC
TGGCCCTGGCCCACATGATCAAGTTCCGGGGCCACTTCCTGATCGAGGGCGACCTGAACCCCGACAACAG
CGACGTGGACAAGCTGTTCATCCAGCTGGTGCAGACCTACAACCAGCTGTTCGAGGAAAACCCCATCAAC
GCCAGCGGCGTGGACGCCAAGGCCATCCTGTCTGCCAGACTGAGCAAGAGCAGACGGCTGGAAAATCTGA
TCGCCCAGCTGCCCGGCGAGAAGAAGAATGGCCTGTTCGGAAACCTGATTGCCCTGAGCCTGGGCCTGAC
CCCCAACTTCAAGAGCAACTTCGACCTGGCCGAGGATGCCAAACTGCAGCTGAGCAAGGACACCTACGAC
GACGACCTGGACAACCTGCTGGCCCAGATCGGCGACCAGTACGCCGACCTGTTTCTGGCCGCCAAGAACC
TGTCCGACGCCATCCTGCTGAGCGACATCCTGAGAGTGAACACCGAGATCACCAAGGCCCCCCTGAGCGC
CTCTATGATCAAGAGATACGACGAGCACCACCAGGACCTGACCCTGCTGAAAGCTCTCGTGCGGCAGCAG
CTGCCTGAGAAGTACAAAGAGATTTTCTTCGACCAGAGCAAGAACGGCTACGCCGGCTACATTGACGGCG
GAGCCAGCCAGGAAGAGTTCTACAAGTTCATCAAGCCCATCCTGGAAAAGATGGACGGCACCGAGGAACT
GCTCGTGAAGCTGAACAGAGAGGACCTGCTGCGGAAGCAGCGGACCTTCGACAACGGCAGCATCCCCCAC
CAGATCCACCTGGGAGAGCTGCACGCCATTCTGCGGCGGCAGGAAGATTTTTACCCATTCCTGAAGGACA
ACCGGGAAAAGATCGAGAAGATCCTGACCTTCCGCATCCCCTACTACGTGGGCCCTCTGGCCAGGGGAAA
CAGCAGATTCGCCTGGATGACCAGAAAGAGCGAGGAAACCATCACCCCCTGGAACTTCGAGGAAGTGGTG
GACAAGGGCGCTTCCGCCCAGAGCTTCATCGAGCGGATGACCAACTTCGATAAGAACCTGCCCAACGAGA
AGGTGCTGCCCAAGCACAGCCTGCTGTACGAGTACTTCACCGTGTATAACGAGCTGACCAAAGTGAAATA
CGTGACCGAGGGAATGAGAAAGCCCGCCTTCCTGAGCGGCGAGCAGAAAAAGGCCATCGTGGACCTGCTG
TTCAAGACCAACCGGAAAGTGACCGTGAAGCAGCTGAAAGAGGACTACTTCAAGAAAATCGAGTGCTTCG
ACTCCGTGGAAATCTCCGGCGTGGAAGATCGGTTCAACGCCTCCCTGGGCACATACCACGATCTGCTGAA
AATTATCAAGGACAAGGACTTCCTGGACAATGAGGAAAACGAGGACATTCTGGAAGATATCGTGCTGACC
CTGACACTGTTTGAGGACAGAGAGATGATCGAGGAACGGCTGAAAACCTATGCCCACCTGTTCGACGACA
AAGTGATGAAGCAGCTGAAGCGGCGGAGATACACCGGCTGGGGCAGGCTGAGCCGGAAGCTGATCAACGG
CATCCGGGACAAGCAGTCCGGCAAGACAATCCTGGATTTCCTGAAGTCCGACGGCTTCGCCAACAGAAAC
TTCATGCAGCTGATCCACGACGACAGCCTGACCTTTAAAGAGGACATCCAGAAAGCCCAGGTGTCCGGCC
AGGGCGATAGCCTGCACGAGCACATTGCCAATCTGGCCGGCAGCCCCGCCATTAAGAAGGGCATCCTGCA
GACAGTGAAGGTGGTGGACGAGCTCGTGAAAGTGATGGGCCGGCACAAGCCCGAGAACATCGTGATCGAA
ATGGCCAGAGAGAACCAGACCACCCAGAAGGGACAGAAGAACAGCCGCGAGAGAATGAAGCGGATCGAAG
AGGGCATCAAAGAGCTGGGCAGCCAGATCCTGAAAGAACACCCCGTGGAAAACACCCAGCTGCAGAACGA
GAAGCTGTACCTGTACTACCTGCAGAATGGGCGGGATATGTACGTGGACCAGGAACTGGACATCAACCGG
CTGTCCGACTACGATGTGGACCATATCGTGCCTCAGAGCTTTCTGAAGGACGACTCCATCGACAACAAGG
TGCTGACCAGAAGCGACAAGAACCGGGGCAAGAGCGACAACGTGCCCTCCGAAGAGGTCGTGAAGAAGAT
GAAGAACTACTGGCGGCAGCTGCTGAACGCCAAGCTGATTACCCAGAGAAAGTTCGACAATCTGACCAAG
GCCGAGAGAGGCGGCCTGAGCGAACTGGATAAGGCCGGCTTCATCAAGAGACAGCTGGTGGAAACCCGGC
AGATCACAAAGCACGTGGCACAGATCCTGGACTCCCGGATGAACACTAAGTACGACGAGAATGACAAGCT
GATCCGGGAAGTGAAAGTGATCACCCTGAAGTCCAAGCTGGTGTCCGATTTCCGGAAGGATTTCCAGTTT
TACAAAGTGCGCGAGATCAACAACTACCACCACGCCCACGACGCCTACCTGAACGCCGTCGTGGGAACCG
CCCTGATCAAAAAGTACCCTAAGCTGGAAAGCGAGTTCGTGTACGGCGACTACAAGGTGTACGACGTGCG
GAAGATGATCGCCAAGAGCGAGCAGGAAATCGGCAAGGCTACCGCCAAGTACTTCTTCTACAGCAACATC
ATGAACTTTTTCAAGACCGAGATTACCCTGGCCAACGGCGAGATCCGGAAGCGGCCTCTGATCGAGACAA
ACGGCGAAACCGGGGAGATCGTGTGGGATAAGGGCCGGGATTTTGCCACCGTGCGGAAAGTGCTGAGCAT
GCCCCAAGTGAATATCGTGAAAAAGACCGAGGTGCAGACAGGCGGCTTCAGCAAAGAGTCTATCCTGCCC
AAGAGGAACAGCGATAAGCTGATCGCCAGAAAGAAGGACTGGGACCCTAAGAAGTACGGCGGCTTCGACA
GCCCCACCGTGGCCTATTCTGTGCTGGTGGTGGCCAAAGTGGAAAAGGGCAAGTCCAAGAAACTGAAGAG
TGTGAAAGAGCTGCTGGGGATCACCATCATGGAAAGAAGCAGCTTCGAGAAGAATCCCATCGACTTTCTG
GAAGCCAAGGGCTACAAAGAAGTGAAAAAGGACCTGATCATCAAGCTGCCTAAGTACTCCCTGTTCGAGC
TGGAAAACGGCCGGAAGAGAATGCTGGCCTCTGCCGGCGAACTGCAGAAGGGAAACGAACTGGCCCTGCC
CTCCAAATATGTGAACTTCCTGTACCTGGCCAGCCACTATGAGAAGCTGAAGGGCTCCCCCGAGGATAAT
GAGCAGAAACAGCTGTTTGTGGAACAGCACAAGCACTACCTGGACGAGATCATCGAGCAGATCAGCGAGT
TCTCCAAGAGAGTGATCCTGGCCGACGCTAATCTGGACAAAGTGCTGTCCGCCTACAACAAGCACCGGGA
TAAGCCCATCAGAGAGCAGGCCGAGAATATCATCCACCTGTTTACCCTGACCAATCTGGGAGCCCCTGCC
GCCTTCAAGTACTTTGACACCACCATCGACCGGAAGAGGTACACCAGCACCAAAGAGGTGCTGGACGCCA
CCCTGATCCACCAGAGCATCACCGGCCTGTACGAGACACGGATCGACCTGTCTCAGCTGGGAGGCGACAA
GCGACCTGCCGCCACAAAGAAGGCTGGACAGGCTAAGAAGAAGAAAGATTACAAAGACGATGACGATAAG
GGATCCGGCGCAACAAACTTCTCTCTGCTGAAACAAGCCGGAGATGTCGAAGAGAATCCTGGACCGATGA
CCGAGTACAAGCCCACGGTGCGCCTCGCCACCCGCGACGACGTCCCCAGGGCCGTACGCACCCTCGCCGC
CGCGTTCGCCGACTACCCCGCCACGCGCCACACCGTCGATCCGGACCGCCACATCGAGCGGGTCACCGAG
CTGCAAGAACTCTTCCTCACGCGCGTCGGGCTCGACATCGGCAAGGTGTGGGTCGCGGACGACGGCGCCG
CCGTGGCGGTCTGGACCACGCCGGAGAGCGTCGAAGCGGGGGCGGTGTTCGCCGAGATCGGCCCGCGCAT
GGCCGAGTTGAGCGGTTCCCGGCTGGCCGCGCAGCAACAGATGGAAGGCCTCCTGGCGCCGCACCGGCCC
AAGGAGCCCGCGTGGTTCCTGGCCACCGTCGGAGTCTCGCCCGACCACCAGGGCAAGGGTCTGGGCAGCG
CCGTCGTGCTCCCCGGAGTGGAGGCGGCCGAGCGCGCCGGGGTGCCCGCCTTCCTGGAGACCTCCGCGCC
CCGCAACCTCCCCTTCTACGAGCGGCTCGGCTTCACCGTCACCGCCGACGTCGAGGTGCCCGAAGGACCG
CGCACCTGGTGCATGACCCGCAAGCCCGGTGCCTGAACGCGTTAAGTCGACAATCAACCTCTGGATTACA
AAATTTGTGAAAGATTGACTGGTATTCTTAACTATGTTGCTCCTTTTACGCTATGTGGATACGCTGCTTT
AATGCCTTTGTATCATGCTATTGCTTCCCGTATGGCTTTCATTTTCTCCTCCTTGTATAAATCCTGGTTG
CTGTCTCTTTATGAGGAGTTGTGGCCCGTTGTCAGGCAACGTGGCGTGGTGTGCACTGTGTTTGCTGACG
CAACCCCCACTGGTTGGGGCATTGCCACCACCTGTCAGCTCCTTTCCGGGACTTTCGCTTTCCCCCTCCC
TATTGCCACGGCGGAACTCATCGCCGCCTGCCTTGCCCGCTGCTGGACAGGGGCTCGGCTGTTGGGCACT
GACAATTCCGTGGTGTTGTCGGGGAAATCATCGTCCTTTCCTTGGCTGCTCGCCTGTGTTGCCACCTGGA
TTCTGCGCGGGACGTCCTTCTGCTACGTCCCTTCGGCCCTCAATCCAGCGGACCTTCCTTCCCGCGGCCT
GCTGCCGGCTCTGCGGCCTCTTCCGCGTCTTCGCCTTCGCCCTCAGACGAGTCGGATCTCCCTTTGGGCC
GCCTCCCCGCGTCGACTTTAAGACCAATGACTTACAAGGCAGCTGTAGATCTTAGCCACTTTTTAAAAGA
AAAGGGGGGACTGGAAGGGCTAATTCACTCCCAACGAAGACAAGATTTCACCATTATCGTTTCAGACCCA
CCTCCCAACCCCGAGGGGACCCAGAGAGGGCCTATTTCCCATGATTCCTTCATATTTGCATATACGATAC
AAGGCTGTTAGAGAGATAATTAGAATTAATTTGACTGTAAACACAAAGATATTAGTACAAAATACGTGAC
GTAGAAAGTAATAATTTCTTGGGTAGTTTGCAGTTTTAAAATTATGTTTTAAAATGGACTATCATATGCT
TACCGTAACTTGAAAGTATTTCGATTTCTTGGCTTTATATATCTTGTGGAAAGGACGAAACACCGTTTGT
CCAGGAACTGAGCAGGTTTTAGAGCTAGAAATAGCAAGTTAAAATAAGGCTAGTCCGTTATCAACTTGAA
AAAGTGGCACCGAGTCGGTGCTTTTTTAAGCTTGGCGTAACTAGATCTTGAGACACTGCTTTTTGCTTGT
ACTGGGTCTCTCTGGTTAGACCAGATCTGAGCCTGGGAGCTCTCTGGCTAACTAGGGAACCCACTGCTTA
AGCCTCAATAAAGCTTGCCTTGAGTGCTTCAAGTAGTGTGTGCCCGTCTGTTGTGTGACTCTGGTAACTA
GAGATCCCTCAGACCCTTTTAGTCAGTGTGGAAAATCTCTAGCAGTACGTATAGTAGTTCATGTCATCTT
ATTATTCAGTATTTATAACTTGCAAAGAAATGAATATCAGAGAGTGAGAGGAACTTGTTTATTGCAGCTT
ATAATGGTTACAAATAAAGCAATAGCATCACAAATTTCACAAATAAAGCATTTTTTTCACTGCATTCTAG
TTGTGGTTTGTCCAAACTCATCAATGTATCTTATCATGTCTGGCTCTAGCTATCCCGCCCCTAACTCCGC
CCATCCCGCCCCTAACTCCGCCCAGTTCCGCCCATTCTCCGCCCCATGGCTGACTAATTTTTTTTATTTA
TGCAGAGGCCGAGGCCGCCTCGGCCTCTGAGCTATTCCAGAAGTAGTGAGGAGGCTTTTTTGGAGGCCTA
GGGACGTACCCAATTCGCCCTATAGTGAGTCGTATTACGCGCGCTCACTGGCCGTCGTTTTACAACGTCG
TGACTGGGAAAACCCTGGCGTTACCCAACTTAATCGCCTTGCAGCACATCCCCCTTTCGCCAGCTGGCGT
AATAGCGAAGAGGCCCGCACCGATCGCCCTTCCCAACAGTTGCGCAGCCTGAATGGCGAATGGG
[124 nt withheld, positions 9025-9148]
C
[91 nt withheld, positions 9150-9240]
A
[49 nt withheld, positions 9242-9290]
CCTTTGACGTTGGAGTCCACGTTCTTT
[37 nt withheld, positions 9318-9354]
ACCCTATCTCGGTCTATTCTTTTGATTTATAAGGGATTTTGCCGATTTCGGCCTATTGGTTAAAAAATGA
GCTGATTTAACAAAAATTTAACGCGAATTTTAACAAAATATTAACGCTTACAATTTAGGTGGCACTTTTC
GGGGAAATGTGCGCGGAACCCCTATTTGTTTATTTTTCTAAATACATTCAAATATGTATCCGCTCATGAG
ACAATAACCCTGATAAATGCTTCAATAATATTGAAAAAGGAAGAGTATGAGTATTCAACATTTCCGTGTC
GCCCTTATTCCCTTTTTTGCGGCATTTTGCCTTCCTGTTTTTGCTCACCCAGAAACGCTGGTGAAAGTAA
AAGATGCTGAAGATCAGTTGGGTGCACGAGTGGGTTACATCGAACTGGATCTCAACAGCGGTAAGATCCT
TGAGAGTTTTCGCCCCGAAGAACGTTTTCCAATGATGAGCACTTTTAAAGTTCTGCTATGTGGCGCGGTA
TTATCCCGTATTGACGCCGGGCAAGAGCAACTCGGTCGCCGCATACACTATTCTCAGAATGACTTGGTTG
AGTACTCACCAGTCACAGAAAAGCATCTTACGGATGGCATGACAGTAAGAGAATTATGCAGTGCTGCCAT
AACCATGAGTGATAACACTGCGGCCAACTTACTTCTGACAACGATCGGAGGACCGAAGGAGCTAACCGCT
TTTTTGCACAACATGGGGGATCATGTAACTCGCCTTGATCGTTGGGAACCGGAGCTGAATGAAGCCATAC
CAAACGACGAGCGTGACACCACGATGCCTGTAGCAATGGCAACAACGTTGCGCAAACTATTAACTGGCGA
ACTACTTACTCTAGCTTCCCGGCAACAATTAATAGACTGGATGGAGGCGGATAAAGTTGCAGGACCACTT
CTGCGCTCGGCCCTTCCGGCTGGCTGGTTTATTGCTGATAAATCTGGAGCCGGTGAGCGTGGGTCTCGCG
GTATCATTGCAGCACTGGGGCCAGATGGTAAGCCCTCCCGTATCGTAGTTATCTACACGACGGGGAGTCA
GGCAACTATGGATGAACGAAATAGACAGATCGCTGAGATAGGTGCCTCACTGATTAAGCATTGGTAACTG
TCAGACCAAGTTTACTCATATATACTTTAGATTGATTTAAAACTTCATTTTTAATTTAAAAGGATCTAGG
TGAAGATCCTTTTTGATAATCTCATGACCAAAATCCCTTAACGTGAGTTTTCGTTCCACTGAGCGTCAGA
CCCCGTAGAAAAGATCAAAGGATCTTCTTGAGATCCTTTTTTTCTGCGCGTAATCTGCTGCTTGCAAACA
AAAAAACCACCGCTACCAGCGGTGGTTTGTTTGCCGGATCAAGAGCTACCAACTCTTTTTCCGAAGGTAA
CTGGCTTCAGCAGAGCGCAGATACCAAATACTGTTCTTCTAGTGTAGCCGTAGTTAGGCCACCACTTCAA
GAACTCTGTAGCACCGCCTACATACCTCGCTCTGCTAATCCTGTTACCAGTGGCTGCTGCCAGTGGCGAT
AAGTCGTGTCTTACCGGGTTGGACTCAAGACGATAGTTACCGGATAAGGCGCAGCGGTCGGGCTGAACGG
GGGGTTCGTGCACACAGCCCAGCTTGGAGCGAACGACCTACACCGAACTGAGATACCTACAGCGTGAGCT
ATGAGAAAGCGCCACGCTTCCCGAAGGGAGAAAGGCGGACAGGTATCCGGTAAGCGGCAGGGTCGGAACA
GGAGAGCGCACGAGGGAGCTTCCAGGGGGAAACGCCTGGTATCTTTATAGTCCTGTCGGGTTTCGCCACC
TCTGACTTGAGCGTCGATTTTTGTGATGCTCGTCAGGGGGGCGGAGCCTATGGAAAAACGCCAGCAACGC
GGCCTTTTTACGGTTCCTGGCCTTTTGCTGGCCTTTTGCTCACATGTTCTTTCCTGCGTTATCCCCTGAT
TCTGTGGATAACCGTATTACCGCCTTTGAGTGAGCTGATACCGCTCGCCGCAGCCGAACGACCGAGCGCA
GCGAGTCAGTGAGCGAGGAAGCGGAAGAGCGCCCAATACGCAAACCGCCTCTCCCCGCGCGTTGGCCGAT
TCATTAATGCAGCTGGCACGACAGGTTTCCCGACTGGAAAGCGGGCAGTGAGCGCAACGCAATTAATGTG
AGTTAGCTCACTCATTAGGCACCCCAGGCTTTACACTTTATGCTTCCGGCTCGTATGTTGTGTGGAATTG
TGAGCGGATAACAATTTCACACAGGAAACAGCTATGACCATGATTACGCCAAGCGCGCAATTAACCCTCA
CTAAAGGGAACAAAAGCTGGAGCTGCA
